Addgene plasmid #103472: LSB-hsa-miR-361-3p
Purpose: Used to sense miRNA activity using fluorescence based tools. hsa-miR-361-3p target in 3' UTR of of mKate. miRNA activity can be measured by the repression of mKate2 relative to EBFP2 fluorescent proteins . Plasmid is inherently unstable; please see Depositor Comments
Depositing lab: Ron Weiss. Depositing organization: Massachusetts Institute of Technology. Publication: A mixed antagonistic/synergistic miRNA repression model enables accurate predictions of multi-input miRNA sensor activity. Gam JJ, Babb J, Weiss R. Nat Commun. 2018 Jun 22;9(1):2430. doi: 10.1038/s41467-018-04575-0. PubMed 29934631.
Backbone
  Vector backbone: Low Sensor Backbone (LSB)
  Vector type: Mammalian Expression, Synthetic Biology
Growth in bacteria
  Bacterial resistance: Ampicillin and Kanamycin, 100 & 50 μg/mL
  Growth temperature: 30°C
  Growth strain: NEB Stable
  Copy number: High Copy
Gene/Insert
  Gene/Insert name: hsa-miR-361-3p target
  Species: H. sapiens (human)
  Entrez Gene: MIR3605 (a.k.a. mir-3605)
  Promoter: EF-1a
  Cloning method: Gibson Cloning
Terms and licenses: Academic/Nonprofit Terms; Industry Terms: Not Available to Industry
Depositor comments: Please note that this plasmid is inherently unstable due to a repeating poly A element. We recommend performing a diagnostic digest on multiple colonies upon receipt. The depositors would like to note the presence of several discrepancies between the depositor sequence and physical plasmid sequence. In particular, the sequences upstream and downstream of the puromycin coding region have 10 bp insertions which do not affect the ability to perform puromycin selection. The sequences for those regions within the physical plasmids are as follows: Upstream of Puro: GAATTCGACCGCCTGTCTCAAGGTGCCACC; Downstream of Puro: GCTTTGAGACTACGCGTGAATTCACTCCTC.
How to cite: LSB-hsa-miR-361-3p was a gift from Ron Weiss (Addgene plasmid # 103472 ; http://n2t.net/addgene:103472 ; RRID:Addgene_103472)
