[The description below was written by a language model from this plasmid's Addgene catalogue record and pLannotate feature annotations shown in this document.]
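Description:
LSB-hsa-miR-361-3p is an 11 kb mammalian expression plasmid built on the Low Sensor Backbone (LSB), designed as a two-colour fluorescent sensor of microRNA activity. It replicates in E. coli from a high-copy ColE1/pUC-type origin and carries both β-lactamase (AmpR) and an aph(3')-Ia kanamycin resistance gene, so it is selected with both antibiotics. A puromycin N-acetyltransferase coding sequence followed by a rabbit β-globin poly(A) signal is also present for selection in mammalian cells, although the feature table does not annotate a promoter directly upstream of it.

The payload consists of two parallel transcription units in the same orientation. Each is driven by the human EF-1α core promoter with its intron A and terminated by a β-globin fragment and rabbit β-globin polyadenylation signal. The attB4, attB1 and attB2 sites flanking the promoters and coding sequences are remnants of Gateway-style assembly. The first unit encodes the red fluorescent protein mKate2, whose 3' UTR contains the hsa-miR-361-3p target according to the catalogue entry. The target itself is not annotated, but it probably lies in the unannotated gap between attB2 and the β-globin sequence. The second unit encodes the blue protein EBFP2 without a target and serves as an internal reference for plasmid delivery and expression. When the miRNA is active in transfected cells, mKate2 is repressed relative to EBFP2, so the red-to-blue ratio reports miRNA activity.

The depositor warns that the repeated poly(A) elements make the plasmid inherently unstable. The physical plasmid also differs slightly from the deposited sequence, with short insertions flanking the puromycin gene that are said not to affect selection. The record's Entrez gene link points to MIR3605, which does not match the named miRNA.
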