Features (pLannotate 1.2.2; 28 found; start..end, strand, type, name):
     87..675     -  rep_origin     ori: high-copy-number ColE1/pMB1/pBR322/pUC origin of replication
    846..1706    -  CDS            AmpR: β-lactamase; bla; confers resistance to ampicillin, carbenicillin, and related antibiotics
   1707..1778    -  promoter       AmpR promoter: bla
   1857..2456    +  CDS            PuroR: puromycin N-acetyltransferase; pac from Streptomyces alboniger; confers resistance to puromycin
   2461..2541    +  CDS            HBB (fragment): HBB_PONPY - Experimental evidence at transcript level: Swiss-Prot protein existence level 2. Involved in oxygen transport from the lung to the various peripheral tissues. From Pongo pygmaeus (Bornean orangutan).
   2612..2667    +  polyA_signal   β-globin poly(A) signal: rabbit β-globin polyadenylation signal (Gil and Proudfoot, 1987)
   3646..3666    +  protein_bind   attB4: mutant version of attB; core recombination site for the Gateway® BP reaction BP Clonase™
   3734..3945    +  promoter       EF-1α core promoter: core promoter for human elongation factor EF-1α
   3946..4884    +  intron         EF-1α intron A: intron upstream of the start codon of human EF-1α
   4911..4931    +  protein_bind   attB1: mutant version of attB; core recombination site for the Gateway® BP reaction BP Clonase™
   4951..5646    +  CDS            mKate2: mKate2 is a basic (constitutively fluorescent) red fluorescent protein published in 2009, derived from Entacmaea quadricolor. It is reported to be a rapidly-maturing monomer with moderate acid sensitivity.
   5666..5690    -  protein_bind   attB2: mutant version of attB; recombination site for the Gateway® BP reaction BP Clonase™
   5838..5912    +  CDS            HBB (fragment): HBB_PONPY - Experimental evidence at transcript level: Swiss-Prot protein existence level 2. Involved in oxygen transport from the lung to the various peripheral tissues. From Pongo pygmaeus (Bornean orangutan).
   5983..6038    +  polyA_signal   β-globin poly(A) signal: rabbit β-globin polyadenylation signal (Gil and Proudfoot, 1987)
   6422..6447    +  misc_feature   SA: splice acceptor site
   7119..7139    +  protein_bind   attB4: mutant version of attB; core recombination site for the Gateway® BP reaction BP Clonase™
   7207..7418    +  promoter       EF-1α core promoter: core promoter for human elongation factor EF-1α
   7419..8357    +  intron         EF-1α intron A: intron upstream of the start codon of human EF-1α
   8384..8404    +  protein_bind   attB1: mutant version of attB; core recombination site for the Gateway® BP reaction BP Clonase™
   8415..9131    +  CDS            EBFP2: EBFP2 is a basic (constitutively fluorescent) blue fluorescent protein published in 2007, derived from Aequorea victoria. It is reported to be a rapidly-maturing monomer with moderate acid sensitivity.
   9139..9163    -  protein_bind   attB2: mutant version of attB; recombination site for the Gateway® BP reaction BP Clonase™
   9167..9247    +  CDS            HBB (fragment): HBB_PONPY - Experimental evidence at transcript level: Swiss-Prot protein existence level 2. Involved in oxygen transport from the lung to the various peripheral tissues. From Pongo pygmaeus (Bornean orangutan).
   9318..9373    +  polyA_signal   β-globin poly(A) signal: rabbit β-globin polyadenylation signal (Gil and Proudfoot, 1987)
   9756..9778    -  protein_bind   lac operator (fragment): The lac repressor binds to the lac operator to inhibit transcription in E. coli. This inhibition can be relieved by adding lactose or isopropyl-β-D-thiogalactopyranoside (IPTG). lac repressor encoded by lacI
   9782..9812    -  promoter       lac promoter: promoter for the E. coli lac operon
   9827..9848    -  protein_bind   CAP binding site: CAP binding activates transcription in the presence of cAMP. E. coli catabolite activator protein
   9861..9900    -  CDS            lacI (fragment): lac repressor; lacI; The lac repressor binds to the lac operator to inhibit transcription in E. coli. This inhibition can be relieved by adding lactose or isopropyl-β-D-thiogalactopyranoside (IPTG).
  10073..10882   +  CDS            KanR: aminoglycoside phosphotransferase; aph(3')-Ia; confers resistance to kanamycin in bacteria or G418 (Geneticin®) in eukaryotes
>Addgene plasmid #103472 | LSB-hsa-miR-361-3p | depositor full sequence | sequence record 195993 | Full Sequence
AATTGAGGGGATAACGCAGGAAAGAACATGTGAGCAAAAGGCCAGCAAAAGGCCAGGAACCGTAAAAAGG
CCGCGTTGCTGGCGTTTTTCCATAGGCTCCGCCCCCCTGACGAGCATCACAAAAATCGACGCTCAAGTCA
GAGGTGGCGAAACCCGACAGGACTATAAAGATACCAGGCGTTTCCCCCTGGAAGCTCCCTCGTGCGCTCT
CCTGTTCCGACCCTGCCGCTTACCGGATACCTGTCCGCCTTTCTCCCTTCGGGAAGCGTGGCGCTTTCTC
ATAGCTCACGCTGTAGGTATCTCAGTTCGGTGTAGGTCGTTCGCTCCAAGCTGGGCTGTGTGCACGAACC
CCCCGTTCAGCCCGACCGCTGCGCCTTATCCGGTAACTATCGTCTTGAGTCCAACCCGGTAAGACACGAC
TTATCGCCACTGGCAGCAGCCACTGGTAACAGGATTAGCAGAGCGAGGTATGTAGGCGGTGCTACAGAGT
TCTTGAAGTGGTGGCCTAACTACGGCTACACTAGAAGAACAGTATTTGGTATCTGCGCTCTGCTGAAGCC
AGTTACCTTCGGAAAAAGAGTTGGTAGCTCTTGATCCGGCAAACAAACCACCGCTGGTAGCGGTGGTTTT
TTTGTTTGCAAGCAGCAGATTACGCGCAGAAAAAAAGGATCTCAAGAAGATCCTTTGATCTTTTCTACGG
GGTCTGACGCTCAGTGGAACGAAAACTCACGTTAAGGGATTTTGGTCATGAGATTATCAAAAAGGATCTT
CACCTAGATCCTTTTAAATTAAAAATGAAGTTTTAAATCAATCTAAAGTATATATGAGTAAACTTGGTCT
GACAGTTACCAATGCTTAATCAGTGAGGCACCTATCTCAGCGATCTGTCTATTTCGTTCATCCATAGTTG
CCTGACTCCCCGTCGTGTAGATAACTACGATACGGGAGGGCTTACCATCTGGCCCCAGTGCTGCAATGAT
ACCGCGAGAACCACGCTCACCGGCTCCAGATTTATCAGCAATAAACCAGCCAGCCGGAAGGGCCGAGCGC
AGAAGTGGTCCTGCAACTTTATCCGCCTCCATCCAGTCTATTAATTGTTGCCGGGAAGCTAGAGTAAGTA
GTTCGCCAGTTAATAGTTTGCGCAACGTTGTTGCCATTGCTACAGGCATCGTGGTGTCACGCTCGTCGTT
TGGTATGGCTTCATTCAGCTCCGGTTCCCAACGATCAAGGCGAGTTACATGATCCCCCATGTTGTGCAAA
AAAGCGGTTAGCTCCTTCGGTCCTCCGATCGTTGTCAGAAGTAAGTTGGCCGCAGTGTTATCACTCATGG
TTATGGCAGCACTGCATAATTCTCTTACTGTCATGCCATCCGTAAGATGCTTTTCTGTGACTGGTGAGTA
CTCAACCAAGTCATTCTGAGAATAGTGTATGCGGCGACCGAGTTGCTCTTGCCCGGCGTCAATACGGGAT
AATACCGCGCCACATAGCAGAACTTTAAAAGTGCTCATCATTGGAAAACGTTCTTCGGGGCGAAAACTCT
CAAGGATCTTACCGCTGTTGAGATCCAGTTCGATGTAACCCACTCGTGCACCCAACTGATCTTCAGCATC
TTTTACTTTCACCAGCGTTTCTGGGTGAGCAAAAACAGGAAGGCAAAATGCCGCAAAAAAGGGAATAAGG
GCGACACGGAAATGTTGAATACTCATACTCTTCCTTTTTCAATATTATTGAAGCATTTATCAGGGTTATT
GTCTCATGAGCGGATACATATTTGAATGTAGCTCCGAATTTCTCGAGGGCTTGTCGACGACGGCGGTCTC
CGTCGTCAGGATCATGAATTCGACCCGCCTGCCACCATGACCGAGTACAAGCCCACGGTGCGCCTCGCCA
CCCGCGACGACGTCCCCCGGGCCGTACGCACCCTCGCCGCCGCGTTCGCCGACTACCCCGCCACGCGCCA
CACCGTCGACCCGGACCGCCACATCGAGCGGGTCACCGAGCTGCAAGAACTCTTCCTCACGCGCGTCGGG
CTCGACATCGGCAAGGTGTGGGTCGCGGACGACGGCGCCGCGGTGGCGGTCTGGACCACGCCGGAGAGCG
TCGAAGCGGGGGCGGTGTTCGCCGAGATCGGCCCGCGCATGGCCGAGTTGAGCGGTTCCCGGCTGGCCGC
GCAGCAACAGATGGAAGGCCTCCTGGCGCCGCACCGGCCCAAGGAGCCCGCGTGGTTCCTGGCCACCGTC
GGCGTCTCGCCCGACCACCAGGGCAAGGGTCTGGGCAGCGCCGTCGTGCTCCCCGGAGTGGAGGCGGCCG
AGCGCGCCGGGGTGCCCGCCTTCCTGGAGACATCCGCGCCCCGCAACCTCCCCTTCTACGAGCGGCTCGG
CTTCACCGTCACCGCCGACGTCGAGGTGCCCGAAGGACCGCGCACCTGGTGCATGACCCGCAAGCCCGGT
GCCTGATACGCGTGAATTCACTCCTCAGGTGCAGGCTGCCTATCAGAAGGTGGTGGCTGGTGTGGCCAAT
GCCCTGGCTCACAAATACCACTGAGATCTTTTTCCCTCTGCCAAAAATTATGGGGACATCATGAAGCCCC
TTGAGCATCTGACTTCTGGCTAATAAAGGAAATTTATTTTCATTGCAATAGTGTGTTGGAATTTTTTGTG
TCTCTCACTCGGAAGGACATATGGGAGGGCAAATCATTTAAAACATCAGAATGAGTATTTGGTTTAGAGT
TTGGCAACATATGCCCATATGCTGGCTGCCATGAACAAAGGTTGGCTATAAAGAGGTCATCAGTATATGA
AACAGCCCCCTGCTGTCCATTCCTTATTCCATAGAAAAGCCTTGACTTGAGGTTAGATTTTTTTTATATT
TTGTTTTGTGTTATTTTTTTCTTTAACATCCCTAAAATTTTCCTTACATGTTTTACTAGCCAGATTTTTC
CTCCTCTCCTGACTACTCCCAGTCATAGCTGTCCCTCTTCTCTTATGGAGATCCCTCGACCTGCAGCCCA
AGCTTGAATTCTCTAGAATTACCCTGTTATCCCTATGCTTGGTTTACCGAGCTCTTATTGGTTTTCAAAC
TTCATTGACTGTGCCCAACGCGCCTGGGAGCTCACGGGGACAGCCCCCCCCCAAAGCCCCCAGGGATGTA
ATTACGTCCCTCCCCCGCTAGGGGGCAGCAGCGAGCCGCCCGGGGCTCCGCTCCGGTCCGGCGCTCCCCC
CGCATCCCCGAGCCGGCAGCGTGCGGGGACAGCCCGGGCACGGGGAAGGTGGCACGGGATCGCTTTCCTC
TGAACGCTTCTCGCTGCTCTTTGAGCCTGCAGACACCTGGGGGGATACGGGGAAAAAGCTAGGCTGAAAG
ACCGGTTCTTAGAATGACACGCGCCTGGGAGCTCACGGGGACAGCCCCCCCCCAAAGCCCCCAGGGATGT
AATTACGTCCCTCCCCCGCTAGGGGGCAGCAGCGAGCCGCCCGGGGCTCCGCTCCGGTCCGGCGCTCCCC
CCGCATCCCCGAGCCGGCAGCGTGCGGGGACAGCCCGGGCACGGGGAAGGTGGCACGGGATCGCTTTCCT
CTGAACGCTTCTCGCTGCTCTTTGAGCCTGCAGACACCTGGGGGGATACGGGGAAAAAGCTAACTTCTGA
GACGACAACTTTGTATAGAAAAGTTGGCTCCGAATTCGCCCTTGACAGCAGAGATCCAGTTTGGTTAATT
AATTGGCTCCGGTGCCCGTCAGTGGGCAGAGCGCACATCGCCCACAGTCCCCGAGAAGTTGTGGGGAGGG
GTCGGCAATTGAACCGGTGCCTAGAGAAGGTGGCGCGGGGTAAACTGGGAAAGTGATGTCGTGTACTGGC
TCCGCCTTTTTCCCGAGGGTGGGGGAGAACCGTATATAAGTGCAGTAGTCGCCGTGAACGTTCTTTTTCG
CAACGGGTTTGCCGCCAGAACACAGGTAAGTGCCGTGTGTGGTTCCCGCGGGCCTGGCCTCTTTACGGGT
TATGGCCCTTGCGTGCCTTGAATTACTTCCACCTGGCTGCAGTACGTGATTCTTGATCCCGAGCTTCGGG
TTGGAAGTGGGTGGGAGAGTTCGAGGCCTTGCGCTTAAGGAGCCCCTTCGCCTCGTGCTTGAGTTGAGGC
CTGGCCTGGGCGCTGGGGCCGCCGCGTGCGAATCTGGTGGCACCTTCGCGCCTGTCTCGCTGCTTTCGAT
AAGTCTCTAGCCATTTAAAATTTTTGATGACCTGCTGCGACGCTTTTTTTCTGGCAAGATAGTCTTGTAA
ATGCGGGCCAAGATCTGCACACTGGTATTTCGGTTTTTGGGGCCGCGGGCGGCGACGGGGCCCGTGCGTC
CCAGCGCACATGTTCGGCGAGGCGGGGCCTGCGAGCGCGGCCACCGAGAATCGGACGGGGGTAGTCTCAA
GCTGGCCGGCCTGCTCTGGTGCCTGGCCTCGCGCCGCCGTGTATCGCCCCGCCCTGGGCGGCAAGGCTGG
CCCGGTCGGCACCAGTTGCGTGAGCGGAAAGATGGCCGCTTCCCGGCCCTGCTGCAGGGAGCTCAAAATG
GAGGACGCGGCGCTCGGGAGAGCGGGCGGGTGAGTCACCCACACAAAGGAAAAGGGCCTTTCCGTCCTCA
GCCGTCGCTTCATGTGACTCCACGGAGTACCGGGCGCCGTCCAGGCACCTCGATTAGTTCTCGAGCTTTT
GGAGTACGTCGTCTTTAGGTTGGGGGGAGGGGTTTTATGCGATGGAGTTTCCCCACACTGAGTGGGTGGA
GACTGAAGTTAGGCCAGCTTGGCACTTGATGTAATTCTCCTTGGAATTTGCCCTTTTTGAGTTTGGATCT
TGGTTCATTCTCAAGCCTCAGACAGTGGTTCAAAGTTTTTTTCTTCCATTTCAGGTGTCGTGAGAAGGGC
GAATTCGACCCAAGTTTGTACAAAAAAGCAGGCTGGATCCAGGTGCCACCATGGTGAGCGAGCTGATTAA
GGAGAACATGCACATGAAGCTGTACATGGAGGGCACCGTGAACAACCACCACTTCAAGTGCACATCCGAG
GGCGAAGGCAAGCCCTACGAGGGCACCCAGACCATGAGAATCAAGGCGGTCGAGGGCGGCCCTCTCCCCT
TCGCCTTCGACATCCTGGCTACCAGCTTCATGTACGGCAGCAAAACCTTCATCAACCACACCCAGGGCAT
CCCCGACTTCTTTAAGCAGTCCTTCCCCGAGGGCTTCACATGGGAGAGAGTCACCACATACGAAGATGGG
GGCGTGCTGACCGCTACCCAGGACACCAGCCTCCAGGACGGCTGCCTCATCTACAACGTCAAGATCAGAG
GGGTGAACTTCCCATCCAACGGCCCTGTGATGCAGAAGAAAACACTCGGCTGGGAGGCCTCCACCGAGAC
ACTGTACCCCGCTGACGGCGGCCTGGAAGGCAGAGCCGACATGGCCCTGAAGCTCGTGGGCGGGGGCCAC
CTGATCTGCAACCTTAAGACCACATACAGATCCAAGAAACCCGCTAAGAACCTCAAGATGCCCGGCGTCT
ACTATGTGGACAGGAGACTGGAAAGAATCAAGGAGGCCGACAAAGAGACATACGTCGAGCAGCACGAGGT
GGCTGTGGCCAGATACTGCGACCTCCCTAGCAAACTGGGGCACAAACTTAATTGAGAATTCTACCACCCA
GCTTTCTTGTACAAAGTGGTACGTCTCAAGACCAGAGGTCTCTGCTTAGTTCTTCAAATCAGAATCACAC
CTGGGGGAAAATCAGAATCACACCTGGGGGAAAATCAGAATCACACCTGGGGGAAAATCAGAATCACACC
TGGGGGACAACCAGAAGAGACCTGTGCTTCACTCCTCAGGTGCAGGCTGCCTATCAGAAGGTGGTGGCTG
GTGTGGCCAATGCCCTGGCTCACAAATACCACTGAGATCTTTTTCCCTCTGCCAAAAATTATGGGGACAT
CATGAAGCCCCTTGAGCATCTGACTTCTGGCTAATAAAGGAAATTTATTTTCATTGCAATAGTGTGTTGG
AATTTTTTGTGTCTCTCACTCGGAAGGACATATGGGAGGGCAAATCATTTAAAACATCAGAATGAGTATT
TGGTTTAGAGTTTGGCAACATATGCCCATATGCTGGCTGCCATGAACAAAGGTTGGCTATAAAGAGGTCA
TCAGTATATGAAACAGCCCCCTGCTGTCCATTCCTTATTCCATAGAAAAGCCTTGACTTGAGGTTAGATT
TTTTTTATATTTTGTTTTGTGTTATTTTTTTCTTTAACATCCCTAAAATTTTCCTTACATGTTTTACTAG
CCAGATTTTTCCTCCTCTCCTGACTACTCCCAGTCATAGCTGTCCCTCTTCTCTTATGGAGATCCCGAGC
GGTGCGTTTTTATGCTTGTAGTATTGTATAATGTTTTTAAGATCCAAGCTTCTGACCTCTTCTCTTCCTC
CCACAGGGCCTCGAGACAATTGCATCGATGGTACCAGTGAAAGTCTGCAATGAATTCGAGTTGGCGCGCC
TGTCATTCTAAATCTCTCTTTCAGCCTAAAGCTTTTTCCCCGTATCCCCCCAGGTGTCTGCAGGCTCAAA
GAGCAGCGAGAAGCGTTCAGAGGAAAGCGATCCCGTGCCACCTTCCCCGTGCCCGGGCTGTCCCCGCACG
CTGCCGGCTCGGGGATGCGGGGGGAGCGCCGGACCGGAGCGGAGCCCCGGGCGGCTCGCTGCTGCCCCCT
AGCGGGGGAGGGACGTAATTACATCCCTGGGGGCTTTGGGAGGGGGCTGTCCCCGTGAGCTCCCAGGCGC
GCCTGTCATTCTAAATCTCTCTTTCAGCCTAAAGCTTTTTCCCCGTATCCCCCCAGGTGTCTGCAGGCTC
AAAGAGCAGCGAGAAGCGTTCAGAGGAAAGCGATCCCGTGCCACCTTCCCCGTGCCCGGGCTGTCCCCGC
ACGCTGCCGGCTCGGGGATGCGGGGGGAGCGCCGGACCGGAGCGGAGCCCCGGGCGGCTCGCTGCTGCCC
CCTAGCGGGGGAGGGACGTAATTACATCCCTGGGGGCTTTGGGGGGGGGCTGTCCCCGTGAGCTCCCAGG
CGCGCCAACTCGGTACCGTATCGATGTCGACGTTAACGCTAGTGATATCAACTTTGTATAGAAAAGTTGG
CTCCGAATTCGCCCTTGACAGCAGAGATCCAGTTTGGTTAATTAATTGGCTCCGGTGCCCGTCAGTGGGC
AGAGCGCACATCGCCCACAGTCCCCGAGAAGTTGTGGGGAGGGGTCGGCAATTGAACCGGTGCCTAGAGA
AGGTGGCGCGGGGTAAACTGGGAAAGTGATGTCGTGTACTGGCTCCGCCTTTTTCCCGAGGGTGGGGGAG
AACCGTATATAAGTGCAGTAGTCGCCGTGAACGTTCTTTTTCGCAACGGGTTTGCCGCCAGAACACAGGT
AAGTGCCGTGTGTGGTTCCCGCGGGCCTGGCCTCTTTACGGGTTATGGCCCTTGCGTGCCTTGAATTACT
TCCACCTGGCTGCAGTACGTGATTCTTGATCCCGAGCTTCGGGTTGGAAGTGGGTGGGAGAGTTCGAGGC
CTTGCGCTTAAGGAGCCCCTTCGCCTCGTGCTTGAGTTGAGGCCTGGCCTGGGCGCTGGGGCCGCCGCGT
GCGAATCTGGTGGCACCTTCGCGCCTGTCTCGCTGCTTTCGATAAGTCTCTAGCCATTTAAAATTTTTGA
TGACCTGCTGCGACGCTTTTTTTCTGGCAAGATAGTCTTGTAAATGCGGGCCAAGATCTGCACACTGGTA
TTTCGGTTTTTGGGGCCGCGGGCGGCGACGGGGCCCGTGCGTCCCAGCGCACATGTTCGGCGAGGCGGGG
CCTGCGAGCGCGGCCACCGAGAATCGGACGGGGGTAGTCTCAAGCTGGCCGGCCTGCTCTGGTGCCTGGC
CTCGCGCCGCCGTGTATCGCCCCGCCCTGGGCGGCAAGGCTGGCCCGGTCGGCACCAGTTGCGTGAGCGG
AAAGATGGCCGCTTCCCGGCCCTGCTGCAGGGAGCTCAAAATGGAGGACGCGGCGCTCGGGAGAGCGGGC
GGGTGAGTCACCCACACAAAGGAAAAGGGCCTTTCCGTCCTCAGCCGTCGCTTCATGTGACTCCACGGAG
TACCGGGCGCCGTCCAGGCACCTCGATTAGTTCTCGAGCTTTTGGAGTACGTCGTCTTTAGGTTGGGGGG
AGGGGTTTTATGCGATGGAGTTTCCCCACACTGAGTGGGTGGAGACTGAAGTTAGGCCAGCTTGGCACTT
GATGTAATTCTCCTTGGAATTTGCCCTTTTTGAGTTTGGATCTTGGTTCATTCTCAAGCCTCAGACAGTG
GTTCAAAGTTTTTTTCTTCCATTTCAGGTGTCGTGAGAAGGGCGAATTCGACCCAAGTTTGTACAAAAAA
GCAGGCTCGCCACCATGGTGAGCAAGGGCGAGGAGCTGTTCACCGGGGTGGTGCCCATCCTGGTCGAGCT
GGACGGCGACGTAAACGGCCACAAGTTCAGCGTGAGGGGCGAGGGCGAGGGCGATGCCACCAACGGCAAG
CTGACCCTGAAGTTCATCTGCACCACCGGCAAGCTGCCCGTGCCCTGGCCCACCCTCGTGACCACCCTGA
GCCACGGCGTGCAGTGCTTCGCCCGCTACCCCGACCACATGAAGCAGCACGACTTCTTCAAGTCCGCCAT
GCCCGAAGGCTACGTCCAGGAGCGCACCATCTTCTTCAAGGACGACGGCACCTACAAGACCCGCGCCGAG
GTGAAGTTCGAGGGCGACACCCTAGTGAACCGCATCGAGCTGAAGGGCGTCGACTTCAAGGAGGACGGCA
ACATCCTGGGGCACAAGCTGGAGTACAACTTCAACAGCCACAACATCTATATCATGGCCGTCAAGCAGAA
GAACGGCATCAAGGTGAACTTCAAGATCCGCCACAACGTGGAGGACGGCAGCGTGCAGCTCGCCGACCAC
TACCAGCAGAACACCCCCATCGGCGACGGCCCCGTGCTGCTGCCCGACAGCCACTACCTGAGCACCCAGT
CCGTGCTGAGCAAAGACCCCAACGAGAAGCGCGATCACATGGTCCTGCTGGAGTTCCGCACCGCCGCCGG
GATCACTCTCGGCATGGACGAGCTGTACAAGTAATACCACCCAGCTTTCTTGTACAAAGTGGTACGCGTG
AATTCACTCCTCAGGTGCAGGCTGCCTATCAGAAGGTGGTGGCTGGTGTGGCCAATGCCCTGGCTCACAA
ATACCACTGAGATCTTTTTCCCTCTGCCAAAAATTATGGGGACATCATGAAGCCCCTTGAGCATCTGACT
TCTGGCTAATAAAGGAAATTTATTTTCATTGCAATAGTGTGTTGGAATTTTTTGTGTCTCTCACTCGGAA
GGACATATGGGAGGGCAAATCATTTAAAACATCAGAATGAGTATTTGGTTTAGAGTTTGGCAACATATGC
CCATATGCTGGCTGCCATGAACAAAGGTTGGCTATAAAGAGGTCATCAGTATATGAAACAGCCCCCTGCT
GTCCATTCCTTATTCCATAGAAAAGCCTTGACTTGAGGTTAGATTTTTTTTATATTTTGTTTTGTGTTAT
TTTTTTCTTTAACATCCCTAAAATTTTCCTTACATGTTTTACTAGCCAGATTTTTCCTCCTCTCCTGACT
ACTCCCAGTCATAGCTGTCCCTCTTCTCTTATGGAGATCCCTCGACCTGCAGCCCAAGCTTGGCGTAATC
ATGGTCATAGCTGTTTCCTGTGTGAAATTGTTATCCGCTCACAATTCCACACAACATACGAGCCGGAAGC
ATAAAGTGTAAAGCCTGGGGTGCCTAATGAGTGAGCTAACTCACATTAATTGCGTTGCGCTCACTGCCCG
CTTTCCAGTCGGGAAACCTGTCGTGCCAGCGGATCGACAGTACTAAGCTTGGTCTAATACCCAATCTCTC
GTCTTATCCAGATGTTTTATACGCCTCTGGCCCGTGTCTCAAAATCTCTGATGTTACATTGCACAAGATA
AAATAATATCATCATGAACAATAAAACTGTCTGCTTACATAAACAGTAATACAAGGGGTGTTATGAGCCA
TATTCAACGGGAAACGTCGAGGCCGCGATTAAATTCCAACATGGATGCTGATTTATATGGGTATAAATGG
GCTCGCGATAATGTCGGGCAATCAGGTGCGACAATCTATCGCTTGTATGGGAAGCCCGATGCGCCAGAGT
TGTTTCTGAAACATGGCAAAGGTAGCGTTGCCAATGATGTTACAGATGAGATGGTCAGACTAAACTGGCT
GACGGAATTTATGCCTCTTCCGACCATCAAGCATTTTATCCGTACTCCTGATGATGCATGGTTACTCACC
ACTGCGATCCCCGGAAAAACAGCATTCCAGGTATTAGAAGAATATCCTGATTCAGGTGAAAATATTGTTG
ATGCGCTGGCAGTGTTCCTGCGCCGGTTGCATTCGATTCCTGTTTGTAATTGTCCTTTTAACAGCGATCG
CGTATTTCGTCTCGCTCAGGCGCAATCACGAATGAATAACGGTTTGGTTGATGCGAGTGATTTTGATGAC
GAGCGTAATGGCTGGCCTGTTGAACAAGTCTGGAAAGAAATGCATAAACTTTTGCCATTCTCACCGGATT
CAGTCGTCACTCATGGTGATTTCTCACTTGATAACCTTATTTTTGACGAGGGGAAATTAATAGGTTGTAT
TGATGTTGGACGAGTCGGAATCGCAGACCGATACCAGGATCTTGCCATCCTATGGAACTGCCTCGGTGAG
TTTTCTCCTTCATTACAGAAACGGCTTTTTCAAAAATATGGTATTGATAATCCTGATATGAATAAATTGC
AGTTTCATTTGATGCTCGATGAGTTTTTCTAATCAGAATTGGTTAATTGGTTGTAACACTGGCAGAGCAT
TACGCTGACTTGACGGGACGGCGCAAGCTCATGACCAAAATCCCTTAACGTGAGTTACGCGTCGTTCCAC
TGAGCGTCAGAGGTATCACTAGTATTACAGAGGTAAGTTATAACAGTCGCCTAACCC
