>Addgene plasmid #103472 | LSB-hsa-miR-361-3p | depositor partial sequence | sequence record 195994 | hsa-miR-361-3p target
AAATCAGAATCACACCTGGGGGA
