>Addgene plasmid #103472 | LSB-hsa-miR-361-3p | addgene partial sequence | sequence record 270888 | mKate2-F 5'-ACCCGCTAAGAACCTCAAGA-3'
GGCCGACAAAGAGACATACGTCGAGCAGCACGAGGTGGCTGTGGCCAGATACTGCGACCTCCCTAGCAAA
CTGGGGCACAAACTTAATTGAGAATTCTACCACCCAGCTTTCTTGTACAAAGTGGTACGTCTCAAGACCA
GAGGTCTCTGCTTAGTTCTTCAAATCAGAATCACACCTGGGGGAAAATCAGAATCACACCTGGGGGAAAA
TCAGAATCACACCTGGGGGAAAATCAGAATCACACCTGGGGGACAACCAGAAGAGACCTGTGCTTCACTC
CTCAGGTGCAGGCTGCCTATCAGAAGGTGGTGGCTGGTGTGGCCAATGCCCTGGCTCACAAATACCACTG
AGATCTTTTTCCCTCTGCCAAAAATTATGGGGACATCATGAAGCCCCTTGAGCATCTGACTTCTGGCTAA
TAAAGGAAATTTATTTTCATTGCAATAGTGTGTTGGAATTTTTTGTGTCTCTCACTCGGAAGGACATATG
GGAGGGCAAATCATTTAAAACATCAGAATGAGTATTTGGTTTAGAGTTTGGCAACATATGCCCATATGCT
GGCTGCCATGAACAAAGGTTGGCTATAAAGAGGTCATCAGTATATGAAACAGCCCCCTGCTGTCCATTCC
TTA
